Addgene plasmid #32208: pAd FLAG HDAC5 S259A/S498A
Depositing lab: Reuben Shaw. Depositing organization: Salk Institute for Biological Studies. Publication: Class IIa histone deacetylases are hormone-activated regulators of FOXO and mammalian glucose homeostasis. Mihaylova MM, Vasquez DS, Ravnskjaer K, Denechaud PD, Yu RT, Alvarez JG, Downes M, Evans RM, Montminy M, Shaw RJ. Cell. 2011 May 13;145(4):607-21. 10.1016/j.cell.2011.03.043 PubMed 21565617.
Backbone
  Vector backbone: pAd CMV/V5 DEST
  Backbone manufacturer: Invitrogen
  Backbone size w/o insert (bp): 37000
  Vector type: Mammalian Expression, Adenoviral
Growth in bacteria
  Bacterial resistance: Ampicillin, 100 μg/mL
  Growth temperature: 37°C
  Growth strain: NEB Stable
  Copy number: High Copy
Gene/Insert
  Gene/Insert name: HDAC5
  Species: H. sapiens (human)
  Insert size (bp): 3400
  Mutation: S259A/S498A
  GenBank ID: NM_001015053
  Entrez Gene: HDAC5 (a.k.a. HD5, NY-CO-9)
  Tag / fusion protein: Flag (C terminal on insert)
  Cloning method: Gateway Cloning
  Sequencing primers: 5′ T7
Resource information
  A portion of this plasmid was derived from a plasmid made by: Subcloned and converted into Gateway from original plasmid described previously in Berdeux et al. PMID 17468767
Terms and licenses: Academic/Nonprofit Terms; Industry Terms: Not Available to Industry
How to cite: pAd FLAG HDAC5 S259A/S498A was a gift from Reuben Shaw (Addgene plasmid # 32208 ; http://n2t.net/addgene:32208 ; RRID:Addgene_32208)
