[The description below was written by a language model from this plasmid's Addgene catalogue record.]
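Description:
pAd FLAG HDAC5 S259A/S498A is an adenoviral mammalian expression construct built on the Invitrogen pAd CMV/V5 DEST Gateway destination backbone, a large vector of roughly 37 kb that carries an adenoviral genome used to produce recombinant adenovirus in a suitable packaging cell line. In bacteria it is maintained as a high-copy plasmid under ampicillin selection. No feature table accompanies the record, so individual elements cannot be confirmed. As the backbone name indicates, the insert sits downstream of the CMV immediate-early promoter, which gives strong constitutive expression in transduced mammalian cells. The backbone name also refers to a V5 epitope, but the record does not say whether it is fused in frame to this insert.

The payload is a human HDAC5 cDNA of about 3.4 kb, encoding a class IIa histone deacetylase, introduced by Gateway recombination after being subcloned from an earlier plasmid and converted to Gateway format. It carries two serine-to-alanine substitutions, S259A and S498A, and a FLAG epitope for detection or immunoprecipitation. The record lists the tag as C-terminal on the insert. Replacing these serines with alanine prevents phosphorylation at those positions. In class IIa HDACs, such sites are generally understood to mediate kinase-dependent 14-3-3 binding and cytoplasmic retention, so the mutant is expected to act as a phosphorylation-resistant form.

The associated publication concerns class IIa HDACs as hormone-activated regulators of FOXO and mammalian glucose homeostasis. This fits use of the construct for adenoviral delivery of non-phosphorylatable HDAC5 into cultured cells or tissues, to test how phosphorylation controls its function.
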