>Addgene plasmid #32208 | pAd FLAG HDAC5 S259A/S498A | addgene partial sequence | sequence record 38392 | hHDAC5-F2 5'-CTCATTGCTGTGCCACTCC-3'
CCAGCATGCGGACGGTAGGCAAGCTCCCGCGGCATCGGCCCCTGAGCCGCACTCAGGCCTCACCGCTGCC
GCAGAGTCCCCAGGCCCTGCAGCAGCTGGTCATGCAACAACAGCACCAGCAGTTCCTGGAGAAGCAGAAG
CAGCAGCAGCTACAGCTGGGCAAGATCCTCACCAAGACAGGGGAGCTGCCCAGGCAGCCCACCACCCACC
CTGAGGAGACAGAGGAGGAGCTGACGGAGCAGCAGGAGGTCTTGCTGGGGGAGGGAGCCCTGACCATGCC
CCGGGAGGGCTCCACAGAGAGTGAGAGCACACAGGAAGACCTGGAGGAGGAGGACGAGGAAGAGGATGGG
GAGGAGGAGGAGGATTGCATCCAGGTTAAGGACGAGGAGGGCGAGAGTGGTGCTGAGGAGGGGCCCGACT
TGGAGGAGCCTGGTGCTGGATACAAAAAACTGTTCTCAGATGCCCAGCCGCTGCAGCCTTTGCAGGTGTA
CCAGGCGCCCCTCAGCCTGGCCACTGTGCCCCACCAGGCCCTGGGCCGTACCCAGTCCTCCCCTGCTGCC
CCTGGGGGCATGAAGAGCCCCCCAGACCAGCCCGTCAAGCACCTCTTCACCACAGGTGTGGTCTACGACA
CGTTCATGCTAAAGCACCAGTGCATGTGCGGGAACACACACGTGCACCCTGAGCATGCTGGCCGGATCCA
GAGCATCTGGTCCCGGCTGCAGGAGACAGGCCTGCTTAGCAAGTGCGAGCGGATCCGAGGTCGCAAAGCC
ACGCTAGATGAGATCCAGACAGTGCACTCTGAATACCACACCCTGCTCTATGGGACCAGTCCCCTCAACC
GCAGANCTAACACAGAATG
