>Addgene plasmid #32208 | pAd FLAG HDAC5 S259A/S498A | addgene partial sequence | sequence record 38413 | CMV-F 5'-CGCAAATGGGCGGTAGGCGTG-3'
GGCTACTAGAGAACCCACTGCTTACTGGCTTATCGAAATTAATACGACTCACTATAGGGAGACCCAAGCT
GGCTAGTTAAGCTATCAACAAGTTTGTACAAAAAAGCAGGCTTCACCATGAACTCTCCCAACGAGTCGGA
TGGGATGTCAGGTCGGGAACCATCCTTGGAAATCCTGCCGCGGACTTCTCTGCACAGCATCCCTGTGACA
GTGGAGGTGAAGCCGGTGCTGCCAAGAGCCATGCCCAGTTCCATGGGGGGTGGGGGTGGAGGCAGCCCCA
GCCCTGTGGAGCTACGGGGGGCTCTGGTGGGCTCTGTGGACCCCACACTGCGGGAGCAGCAACTGCAGCA
GGAGCTCCTGGCGCTCAAGCAGCAGCAGCAGCTGCAGAAGCAGCTCCTGTTCGCTGAGTTCCAGAAACAG
CATGACCACCTGACAAGGCAGCATGAGGTCCAGCTGCAGAAGCACCTCAAGCAGCAGCAGGAGATGCTGG
CAGCCAAGCAGCAGCAGGAGATGCTGGCAGCCAAGCGGCAGCAGGAGCTGGAGCAGCAGCGGCAGCGGGA
GCAGCAGCGGCAGGAAGAGCTGGAGAAGCAGCGGCTGGAGCAGCAGCTGCTCATCCTGCGGAACAAGGAG
AAGAGCAAAGAGAGTGCCATTGCCAGCACTGAGGTAAAGCTGAGGCTCCAGGAATTCCTCTTGTCGAAGT
CAAAGGAGCCCACACCAGGCGGCCTCAACCATTCCCTCCCACAGCACCCCAAATGCTGGGGAGCCCACCA
TGCTTCTTTGGACCAGAGTTTCCCCTCCCCAGAGCGGCCCCCCTGG
