>Addgene plasmid #32208 | pAd FLAG HDAC5 S259A/S498A | addgene partial sequence | sequence record 38795 | hHDAC5-F3 5'-gaagtcaaaggagcccacac-3'
GCTGGGGAGCCCACCATGCTTCTTTGGACCAGAGTTCCCCTCCCCAGAGCGGCCCCCCTGGGACGCCTCC
CTCCTACAAACTGCCTTTGCCTGGGCCCTACGACAGTCGAGACGACTTCCCCCTCCGCAAAACAGCCGCT
GAACCCAACTTGAAAGTGCGTTCAAGGCTAAAACAGAAGGTGGCTGAGCGGAGAAGCAGTCCCCTCCTGC
GTCGCAAGGATGGGACTGTTATTAGCACCTTTAAGAAGAGAGCTGTTGAGATCACAGGTGCCGGGCCTGG
GGCGTCGTCCGTGTGTAACAGCGCACCCGGCTCCGGCCCCAGCTCTCCCAACAGCTCCCACAGCACCATC
GCTGAGAATGGCTTTACTGGCTCAGTCCCCAACATCCCCACTGAGATGCTCCCTCAGCACCGAGCCCTCC
CTCTGGACAGCTCCCCCAACCAGTTCAGCCTCTACACGTCTCCTTCTCTGCCCAACATCTCCCTAGGGCT
GCAGGCCACGGTCACTGTCACCAACTCACACCTCACTGCCTCCCCGAAGCTGTCGACACAGCAGGAGGCC
GAGAGGCAGGCCCTCCAGTCCCTGCGGCAGGGTGGCACGCTGACCGGCAAGTTCATGAGCACATCCTCTA
TTCCTGGCTGCCTGCTGGGCGTGGCACTGGAGGGCGACGGGAGCCCCCACGGGCATGCCTCCCTGCTGCA
GCATGTGCTGTTGCTGGAGCAGGCCCGGCAGCAGAGCACCCTCATTGCTGTGCCACTCCACGGGCAGTCC
CCACTAGTGACGGGTGAACGTGTGGCCACCAGCATGCGGACGGTA
