>Addgene plasmid #32208 | pAd FLAG HDAC5 S259A/S498A | addgene partial sequence | sequence record 39847 | V5-rev 5'-ACCGAGGAGAGGGTTAGGGAT-3'
TGATCACCACGTTTGTACANGTAAAGCTGGGTATTTATTTATCATCATCATCTTTNTAATCCCCCAGGGC
AGGCTCCTGCTCCATGGGCTCCTCTGCCGGCCTGGGGCTGTGTTCCCGGGCTGCCGCANCCTGGGCCTGC
ATCGGCCCCCACCGACAGCAAGGCCATGGCGCTCACAGTCTCGGCCTCCTCGGTCTCACCTGCTTGGGCC
TCTCGCAGGGACCGGCCCAGACCAGCGGCGAACTTCTGCACACAGCTCCAGTGTTTGCTCTGGATCTCGA
TGACTTTCTCTAGCGTGGCCACTGCGTTGATGTTGGGCTTTTGCTGCAAGACTGCCTCATCCAAGGGCTG
CAGCTCTACACTGAGCAGAGCCGAGACACAAGCCTCANAGGCATCACAGATGGCGGTCAAGTCATGGCCT
CCCTCCAGGGCCAGCACCACCCGGCCCCCTGCCAGGGTCATCAGCTGCCTGGTCAAGTGGCCAAAACATC
TGGCGGTGACAGAGTAGCCACCCAGAGGAGACAGATGTCCTTCAACAGCATCAAACCCGGCGGAGACTAG
GACCACATCAGGTGAGAACTCGTGGGCAATGG
