>Addgene plasmid #32208 | pAd FLAG HDAC5 S259A/S498A | addgene partial sequence | sequence record 42073 | hHDAC5-F4 5'-AACACTGGAGCTGTGTGCAG-3'
GGTGGGGGCCGAGCAGGCCCAGGCTGCGGCAGCCCGGGAACACAGCCCCAGGCCGGCAGAGGAGCCCATG
GAGCAGGAGCCTGCCCTGGGGGATTATAAAGATGATGATGATAAATAAATACCCAGCTTTCTTGTACAAA
GTGGTTGATCTAGAGGGCCCGCGGTTCGAAGGTAAGCCTATCCCTAACCCTCTCCTCGGTCTCGATTCTA
CGCGTACCGGTTAGTAATGAGTTTAAACGGGGGAGGCTAACTGAAACACGGAAGGAGACAATACCGGAAG
GAACCCGCGCTATGACGGCAATAAAAAGACAGAATAAAACGCACGGGTGTTGGGTCGTTTGTTCATAAAC
GCGGGGTTCGGTCCCAGGGCTGGCACTCTGTCGATACCCCACCGAGACCCCATTGGGGCCAATACGCCCG
CGTTTCTTCCTTTTCCCCACCCCACCCCCCAAGTTCGGGTGAAGGCCCAGGGCTCGCAGCCAACGTCGGG
GCGGCAGGCCCTGCCATAGCAGATCCGATTCGACAGATCACTGAAATGTGTGGGCGTGGCTTAAGGGTGG
GAAAGAATATATAAGGTGGGGGTCTTATGTAGTTTTGTATCTGTTTTGCAGCAGCCGCCGCCGCCATGAG
CACCAACTCGTTTGATGGAAGCATTGTGAGCTCATATTTGACAACGCGCATGCCCCCATGGGCCGGGGTG
CGTCAGAATGTGATGGGCTCCAGCATTGATGGTCGCCCCGTCCTGCCCGCAAACTCTACTACCTTGACCT
ACGAGACCGTGTCTGGAACGCCGTTGGAGACTGCAGCCTC
